>Addgene plasmid #209693 | MAC3_C_VPS35L(A830T) | addgene full sequence | sequence record 441775 | Addgene NGS Result
GACATTGATTATTGACTAGTTATTAATAGTAATCAATTACGGGGTCATTAGTTCATAGCCCATATATGGA
GTTCCGCGTTACATAACTTACGGTAAATGGCCCGCCTGGCTGACCGCCCAACGACCCCCGCCCATTGACG
TCAATAATGACGTATGTTCCCATAGTAACGCCAATAGGGACTTTCCATTGACGTCAATGGGTGGAGTATT
TACGGTAAACTGCCCACTTGGCAGTACATCAAGTGTATCATATGCCAAGTACGCCCCCTATTGACGTCAA
TGACGGTAAATGGCCCGCCTGGCATTATGCCCAGTACATGACCTTATGGGACTTTCCTACTTGGCAGTAC
ATCTACGTATTAGTCATCGCTATTACCATGGTGATGCGGTTTTGGCAGTACATCAATGGGCGTGGATAGC
GGTTTGACTCACGGGGATTTCCAAGTCTCCACCCCATTGACGTCAATGGGAGTTTGTTTTGGCACCAAAA
TCAACGGGACTTTCCAAAATGTCGTAACAACTCCGCCCCATTGACGCAAATGGGCGGTAGGCGTGTACGG
TGGGAGGTCTATATAAGCAGAGCTCTCCCTATCAGTGATAGAGATCTCCCTATCAGTGATAGAGATCGTC
GACGAGCTCGTTTAGTGAACCGTCAGATCGCCTGGAGACGCCATCCACGCTGTTTTGACCTCCATAGAAG
ACACCGGGACCGATCCAGCCTCCGGACTCTAGCGTTTAAACTTAAGCTTGGTACCGAGCTCGGATCCACT
AGTCCAGTGTGGTGGAATTCTGCAGATATCAACAAGTTTGTACAAAAAAGCAGGCTCCACCATGGCCGTC
TTTCCTTGGCACTCCAGGAATAGGAACTACAAAGCTGAATTTGCATCATGCCGACTGGAGGCTGTACCAT
TGGAGTTTGGGGACTATCACCCTCTGAAACCCATAACTGTCACAGAGTCAAAGACAAAGAAAGTGAACCG
GAAAGGAAGCACTTCTTCCACGTCCTCCTCCTCCTCCAGCTCCGTGGTGGACCCGCTGAGCAGCGTCCTC
GATGGGACTGACCCCCTCTCCATGTTTGCAGCCACTGCTGACCCCGCAGCCTTGGCAGCTGCCATGGACA
GCTCCAGAAGGAAACGTGATAGAGATGATAACTCCGTTGTAGGATCGGATTTTGAGCCTTGGACCAACAA
ACGGGGAGAAATCCTTGCCCGGTACACCACTACCGAAAAGCTGTCTATTAATCTGTTTATGGGATCTGAA
AAAGGCAAAGCTGGGACTGCCACATTGGCAATGTCAGAGAAGGTGCGGACCCGGCTGGAGGAGCTGGATG
ACTTTGAGGAGGGTTCCCAAAAGGAGCTGTTGAACTTGACTCAGCAGGATTACGTGAACCGCATAGAGGA
GCTCAACCAATCGCTGAAGGATGCCTGGGCCTCAGACCAGAAAGTGAAGGCTCTAAAAATAGTCATCCAG
TGTTCAAAGCTTCTTTCAGACACCAGTGTTATTCAGTTCTACCCAAGCAAATTTGTCCTTATCACCGACA
TACTTGATACATTTGGAAAGCTCGTGTACGAGCGCATCTTTTCCATGTGTGTGGATAGCCGCAGCGTCTT
ACCAGATCACTTTTCTCCAGAGAATGCAAATGACACGGCCAAGGAAACATGCCTAAATTGGTTTTTCAAG
ATTGCCTCCATCAGGGAACTCATTCCAAGATTTTACGTGGAGGCATCCATCCTGAAATGTAACAAATTCC
TCTCCAAAACGGGAATTTCAGAGTGCCTGCCCCGGTTGACATGCATGATCAGAGGGATCGGAGACCCACT
AGTGTCGGTGTATGCCCGTGCCTACCTGTGCCGGGTGGGAATGGAAGTGGCCCCACATCTCAAAGAAACC
CTAAATAAGAACTTTTTTGACTTCCTCCTTACGTTCAAACAGATTCATGGGGATACGGTCCAGAACCAGC
TGGTGGTCCAAGGAGTGGAGCTCCCATCTTACCTCCCCTTGTACCCGCCTGCCATGGACTGGATCTTCCA
GTGCATCTCCTACCATGCCCCCGAGGCTCTGCTGACCGAGATGATGGAAAGGTGTAAGAAACTAGGAAAC
AATGCCTTGCTGTTGAATTCTGTGATGTCTGCCTTCCGGGCTGAGTTCATCGCCACAAGGTCTATGGATT
TCATTGGCATGATTAAAGAGTGTGATGAATCTGGTTTCCCCAAGCATCTTCTTTTTCGATCACTGGGATT
AAACTTGGCCTTGGCTGATCCTCCTGAGAGTGACCGACTTCAGATTCTCAACGAAGCTTGGAAAGTCATC
ACTAAGCTGAAGAACCCACAGGACTACATTAATTGTGCCGAAGTGTGGGTGGAATACACCTGCAAGCATT
TCACGAAACGAGAGGTGAATACCGTTTTGGCAGATGTCATCAAGCACATGACTCCAGATCGTGCATTTGA
AGATTCCTACCCCCAGCTTCAGTTAATAATTAAGAAAGTTATTGCCCACTTCCATGACTTCTCAGTTCTT
TTCTCAGTGGAAAAATTTCTGCCGTTTCTGGACATGTTCCAAAAAGAGAGTGTGCGGGTGGAGGTTTGCA
AATGCATCATGGACGCCTTTATCAAGCATCAACAAGAGCCCACCAAGGACCCGGTCATCTTGAATGCCCT
TTTGCATGTTTGCAAGACCATGCATGACTCTGTGAATGCACTCACTCTTGAGGATGAGAAAAGAATGCTG
TCATATTTGATTAATGGATTTATAAAAATGGTTTCCTTTGGCCGTGATTTTGAACAACAGCTGAGTTTTT
ATGTTGAGTCCAGGTCGATGTTTTGCAATCTGGAGCCTGTTCTTGTGCAGTTGATTCATAGTGTGAACCG
GTTGGCAATGGAGACAAGAAAAGTAATGAAAGGAAATCATTCCAGAAAGACAGCTGCATTTGTCCGGGCC
TGTGTTGCCTACTGCTTCATCACCATCCCCTCCCTGGCGGGCATCTTCACACGTCTCAATCTCTACCTGC
ATTCTGGTCAGGTGGCCTTGGCCAACCAGTGCCTCTCCCAAGCTGATGCTTTTTTCAAAGCCGCTATAAG
CCTTGTTCCGGAAGTTCCAAAGATGATTAATATTGACGGGAAGATGCGGCCATCGGAATCGTTCCTTCTG
GAATTCCTCTGCAATTTCTTTTCTACTTTATTAATAGTTCCGGATCATCCTGAACATGGGGTCCTGTTTC
TTGTTCGAGAGCTTCTCAACGTGATCCAGGACTACACCTGGGAGGACAACAGCGATGAGAAAATCCGCAT
CTACACCTGCGTCCTGCATCTCCTCTCCACCATGAGCCAGGAGACGTACCTTTACCACATAGACAAAGTG
GACTCCAACGACAGCCTCTACGGGGGAGACTCCAAGTTCCTGGCAGAAAACAACAAGCTGTGTGAGACGG
TGATGGCTCAGATCCTAGAGCATCTGAAAACCCTGGCCAAGGACGAGACCCTGAAGCGCCAGAGCTCGTT
GGGCCTTTCCTTCTTTAACAGCATCTTGGCCCATGGGGACCTACGCAACAACAAGCTCAACCAGCTCTCC
GTCAACCTGTGGCACCTGGCACAGAGGCACGGCTGTGCAGACACCAGGACCATGGTGAAAACGCTAGAAT
ACATCAAGAAGCAAAGCAAACAACCAGACATGACTCATCTGACGGAGCTGGCCCTCAGACTCCCTCTGCA
AACAAGGACCTGGATCCACCCAGCTTTCTTGTACAAAGTGGTTGATATCAAGGCCGCCGACATCACCAGC
CTGTACAAGAAAGTGGGGTGGAGCCATCCCCAGTTCGAGAAGGGCGGAGGATCTGGCGGCGGAAGCGGCG
GAGGAAGCTGGTCCCACCCTCAGTTTGAGAAAGGCACCGAGCTGGGCAGCACCATGGCCAGCTACCCCTA
CGACGTGCCCGACTACGCCGACTTCAAGAACCTGATCTGGCTGAAGGAGGTGGACAGCACCCAGGAGAGA
CTGAAGGAGTGGAACGTGTCCTACGGCACCGCCCTGGTGGCCGACAGACAGACCAAGGGCAGAGGCGGCC
CGGGCAGAAAGTGGCTGAGCCAGGAGGGCGGCCTGTACTTCAGCTTCCTGCTGAACCCCAAGGAGTTCGA
GAACCTGCTGCAGCTGCCCCTGGTGCTGGGCCTGAGCGTGAGCGAGGCCCTGGAGGAGATCACCGAGATC
CCCTTCAGCCTGAAGTGGCCCAACGACGTGTACTTCCAGGAGAAGAAGGTGAGCGGCGTGCTGTGCGAGC
TGAGCAAGGACAAGCTGATCGTGGGCATCGGCATCAACGTGAACCAGAGAGAGATCCCCGAGGAGATCAA
GGACAGAGCCACCACCCTGTACGAGATCACCGGCAAGGACTGGGACAGAAAGGAGGTGCTGCTGAAGGTG
CTGAAGAGAATCAGCGAGAACCTGAAGAAGTTCAAGGAGAAGTGATGACTCGAGTCTAGAGGGCCCGTTT
AAACCCGCTGATCAGCCTCGACTGTGCCTTCTAGTTGCCAGCCATCTGTTGTTTGCCCCTCCCCCGTGCC
TTCCTTGACCCTGGAAGGTGCCACTCCCACTGTCCTTTCCTAATAAAATGAGGAAATTGCATCGCATTGT
CTGAGTAGGTGTCATTCTATTCTGGGGGGTGGGGTGGGGCAGGACAGCAAGGGGGAGGATTGGGAAGACA
ATAGCAGGCATGCTGGGGATGCGGTGGGCTCTATGGCTTCTGAGGCGGAAAGAACCAGCTGGGGCTCTAG
GGGGTATCCCC
[124 nt withheld, positions 4772-4895]
C
[91 nt withheld, positions 4897-4987]
AGGGTGATGGTTCACGTACCTAGAAGTTCCTATTCCGAAGTTCCTATTCTCTAGAAAGTATAGGAACTTC
CTTGGCCAAAAAGCCTGAACTCACCGCGACGTCTGTCGAGAAGTTTCTGATCGAAAAGTTCGACAGCGTC
TCCGACCTGATGCAGCTCTCGGAGGGCGAAGAATCTCGTGCTTTCAGCTTCGATGTAGGAGGGCGTGGAT
ATGTCCTGCGGGTAAATAGCTGCGCCGATGGTTTCTACAAAGATCGTTATGTTTATCGGCACTTTGCATC
GGCCGCGCTCCCGATTCCGGAAGTGCTTGACATTGGGGAATTCAGCGAGAGCCTGACCTATTGCATCTCC
CGCCGTGCACAGGGTGTCACGTTGCAAGACCTGCCTGAAACCGAACTGCCCGCTGTTCTGCAGCCGGTCG
CGGAGGCCATGGATGCGATCGCTGCGGCCGATCTTAGCCAGACGAGCGGGTTCGGCCCATTCGGACCGCA
AGGAATCGGTCAATACACTACATGGCGTGATTTCATATGCGCGATTGCTGATCCCCATGTGTATCACTGG
CAAACTGTGATGGACGACACCGTCAGTGCGTCCGTCGCGCAGGCTCTCGATGAGCTGATGCTTTGGGCCG
AGGACTGCCCCGAAGTCCGGCACCTCGTGCACGCGGATTTCGGCTCCAACAATGTCCTGACGGACAATGG
CCGCATAACAGCGGTCATTGACTGGAGCGAGGCGATGTTCGGGGATTCCCAATACGAGGTCGCCAACATC
TTCTTCTGGAGGCCGTGGTTGGCTTGTATGGAGCAGCAGACGCGCTACTTCGAGCGGAGGCATCCGGAGC
TTGCAGGATCGCCGCGGCTCCGGGCGTATATGCTCCGCATTGGTCTTGACCAACTCTATCAGAGCTTGGT
TGACGGCAATTTCGATGATGCAGCTTGGGCGCAGGGTCGATGCGACGCAATCGTCCGATCCGGAGCCGGG
ACTGTCGGGCGTACACAAATCGCCCGCAGAAGCGCGGCCGTCTGGACCGATGGCTGTGTAGAAGTACTCG
CCGATAGTGGAAACCGACGCCCCAGCACTCGTCCGAGGGCAAAGGAATAGCACGTACTACGAGATTTCGA
TTCCACCGCCGCCTTCTATGAAAGGTTGGGCTTCGGAATCGTTTTCCGGGACGCCGGCTGGATGATCCTC
CAGCGCGGGGATCTCATGCTGGAGTTCTTCGCCCACCCCAACTTGTTTATTGCAGCTTATAATGGTTACA
AATAAAGCAATAGCATCACAAATTTCACAAATAAAGCATTTTTTTCACTGCATTCTAGTTGTGGTTTGTC
CAAACTCATCAATGTATCTTATCATGTCTGTATACCGTCGACCTCTAGCTAGAGCTTGGCGTAATCATGG
TCATAGCTGTTTCCTGTGTGAAATTGTTATCCGCTCACAATTCCACACAACATACGAGCCGGAAGCATAA
AGTGTAAAGCCTGGGGTGCCTAATGAGTGAGCTAACTCACATTAATTGCGTTGCGCTCACTGCCCGCTTT
CCAGTCGGGAAACCTGTCGTGCCAGCTGCATTAATGAATCGGCCAACGCGCGGGGAGAGGCGGTTTGCGT
ATTGGGCGCTCTTCCGCTTCCTCGCTCACTGACTCGCTGCGCTCGGTCGTTCGGCTGCGGCGAGCGGTAT
CAGCTCACTCAAAGGCGGTAATACGGTTATCCACAGAATCAGGGGATAACGCAGGAAAGAACATGTGAGC
AAAAGGCCAGCAAAAGGCCAGGAACCGTAAAAAGGCCGCGTTGCTGGCGTTTTTCCATAGGCTCCGCCCC
CCTGACGAGCATCACAAAAATCGACGCTCAAGTCAGAGGTGGCGAAACCCGACAGGACTATAAAGATACC
AGGCGTTTCCCCCTGGAAGCTCCCTCGTGCGCTCTCCTGTTCCGACCCTGCCGCTTACCGGATACCTGTC
CGCCTTTCTCCCTTCGGGAAGCGTGGCGCTTTCTCATAGCTCACGCTGTAGGTATCTCAGTTCGGTGTAG
GTCGTTCGCTCCAAGCTGGGCTGTGTGCACGAACCCCCCGTTCAGCCCGACCGCTGCGCCTTATCCGGTA
ACTATCGTCTTGAGTCCAACCCGGTAAGACACGACTTATCGCCACTGGCAGCAGCCACTGGTAACAGGAT
TAGCAGAGCGAGGTATGTAGGCGGTGCTACAGAGTTCTTGAAGTGGTGGCCTAACTACGGCTACACTAGA
AGAACAGTATTTGGTATCTGCGCTCTGCTGAAGCCAGTTACCTTCGGAAAAAGAGTTGGTAGCTCTTGAT
CCGGCAAACAAACCACCGCTGGTAGCGGTGGTTTTTTTGTTTGCAAGCAGCAGATTACGCGCAGAAAAAA
AGGATCTCAAGAAGATCCTTTGATCTTTTCTACGGGGTCTGACGCTCAGTGGAACGAAAACTCACGTTAA
GGGATTTTGGTCATGAGATTATCAAAAAGGATCTTCACCTAGATCCTTTTAAATTAAAAATGAAGTTTTA
AATCAATCTAAAGTATATATGAGTAAACTTGGTCTGACAGTTACCAATGCTTAATCAGTGAGGCACCTAT
CTCAGCGATCTGTCTATTTCGTTCATCCATAGTTGCCTGACTCCCCGTCGTGTAGATAACTACGATACGG
GAGGGCTTACCATCTGGCCCCAGTGCTGCAATGATACCGCGAGACCCACGCTCACCGGCTCCAGATTTAT
CAGCAATAAACCAGCCAGCCGGAAGGGCCGAGCGCAGAAGTGGTCCTGCAACTTTATCCGCCTCCATCCA
GTCTATTAATTGTTGCCGGGAAGCTAGAGTAAGTAGTTCGCCAGTTAATAGTTTGCGCAACGTTGTTGCC
ATTGCTACAGGCATCGTGGTGTCACGCTCGTCGTTTGGTATGGCTTCATTCAGCTCCGGTTCCCAACGAT
CAAGGCGAGTTACATGATCCCCCATGTTGTGCAAAAAAGCGGTTAGCTCCTTCGGTCCTCCGATCGTTGT
CAGAAGTAAGTTGGCCGCAGTGTTATCACTCATGGTTATGGCAGCACTGCATAATTCTCTTACTGTCATG
CCATCCGTAAGATGCTTTTCTGTGACTGGTGAGTACTCAACCAAGTCATTCTGAGAATAGTGTATGCGGC
GACCGAGTTGCTCTTGCCCGGCGTCAATACGGGATAATACCGCGCCACATAGCAGAACTTTAAAAGTGCT
CATCATTGGAAAACGTTCTTCGGGGCGAAAACTCTCAAGGATCTTACCGCTGTTGAGATCCAGTTCGATG
TAACCCACTCGTGCACCCAACTGATCTTCAGCATCTTTTACTTTCACCAGCGTTTCTGGGTGAGCAAAAA
CAGGAAGGCAAAATGCCGCAAAAAAGGGAATAAGGGCGACACGGAAATGTTGAATACTCATACTCTTCCT
TTTTCAATATTATTGAAGCATTTATCAGGGTTATTGTCTCATGAGCGGATACATATTTGAATGTATTTAG
AAAAATAAACAAATAGGGGTTCCGCGCACATTTCCCCGAAAAGTGCCACCTGACGTCGACGGATCGGGAG
ATCTCCCGATCCCCTATGGTGCACTCTCAGTACAATCTGCTCTGATGCCGCATAGTTAAGCCAGTATCTG
CTCCCTGCTTGTGTGTTGGAGGTCGCTGAGTAGTGCGCGAGCAAAATTTAAGCTACAACAAGGCAAGGCT
TGACCGACAATTGCATGAAGAATCTGCTTAGGGTTAGGCGTTTTGCGCTGCTTCGCGATGTACGGGCCAG
ATATACGCGTT
Features (pLannotate 1.2.2; 24 found; start..end, strand, type, name):
      1..380     +  enhancer       CMV enhancer: human cytomegalovirus immediate early enhancer
    381..584     +  promoter       CMV promoter: human cytomegalovirus (CMV) immediate early promoter
    586..605     +  promoter       PLtetO-1 promoter (fragment): modified phage lambda PL promoter with tet operator sites (Lutz and Bujard, 1997)
    607..626     +  promoter       PLtetO-1 promoter (fragment): modified phage lambda PL promoter with tet operator sites (Lutz and Bujard, 1997)
    634..667     +  promoter       TRE3GV promoter (fragment): 3rd-generation Tet-responsive promoter that can be activated by binding of Tet-On® 3G, optimized for retroviral and lentiviral vectors
    802..826     +  protein_bind   attB1: mutant version of attB; recombination site for the Gateway® BP reaction BP Clonase™
    832..3720    +  CDS            VPS35L: VP35L_HUMAN - Also known as C16orf62 From Homo sapiens (Human).
   3728..3752    -  protein_bind   attB2: mutant version of attB; recombination site for the Gateway® BP reaction BP Clonase™
   3943..4452    +  CDS            BioID2 (fragment): promiscuous R40G mutant of a biotin protein ligase from Aquifex aeolicus (Kim et al., 2016)
   4502..4726    +  polyA_signal   bGH poly(A) signal: bovine growth hormone polyadenylation signal
   4730..4751    +  promoter       SV40 promoter (fragment): SV40 enhancer and early promoter
   4772..5005    +  rep_origin     f1 ori (fragment) (sequence partly withheld): f1 bacteriophage origin of replication; arrow indicates direction of (+) strand synthesis
   5010..5057    +  protein_bind   FRT: FLP-mediated recombination occurs in the 8-bp core sequence TCTAGAAA (Turan and Bode, 2011). FLP recombinase from the Saccharomyces cerevisiae 2μ plasmid
   5065..6087    +  CDS            HygR: aminoglycoside phosphotransferase from E. coli; aph(4)-Ia; confers resistance to hygromycin
   6097..6222    +  CDS            ble (fragment): BLE_KLEPN - Experimental evidence at protein level: Swiss-Prot protein existence level 1. Binding protein with a strong affinity to the bleomycin family of antibiotics. Binds to CL990; an antimitotic-antibiotic compound. From Klebsiella pneumoniae.
   6217..6338    +  polyA_signal   SV40 poly(A) signal: SV40 polyadenylation signal
   6411..6427    -  protein_bind   lac operator: The lac repressor binds to the lac operator to inhibit transcription in E. coli. This inhibition can be relieved by adding lactose or isopropyl-β-D-thiogalactopyranoside (IPTG). lac repressor encoded by lacI
   6435..6465    -  promoter       lac promoter: promoter for the E. coli lac operon
   6480..6501    -  protein_bind   CAP binding site: CAP binding activates transcription in the presence of cAMP. E. coli catabolite activator protein
   6514..6606    -  CDS            lacI (fragment): lac repressor; lacI; The lac repressor binds to the lac operator to inhibit transcription in E. coli. This inhibition can be relieved by adding lactose or isopropyl-β-D-thiogalactopyranoside (IPTG).
   6789..7377    -  rep_origin     ori: high-copy-number ColE1/pMB1/pBR322/pUC origin of replication
   7548..8408    -  CDS            AmpR: β-lactamase; bla; confers resistance to ampicillin, carbenicillin, and related antibiotics
   8409..8513    -  promoter       AmpR promoter: bla
   8572..8624    -  misc_feature   bom (fragment): basis of mobility region from pBR322
