[The description below was written by a language model from this plasmid's Addgene catalogue record and pLannotate feature annotations shown in this document.]
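Description:
MAC3_C_VPS35L(A830T) is a mammalian expression plasmid of 8,778 bp built by Gateway cloning into the MAC3-tag_C destination backbone. It is propagated in E. coli from a high-copy ColE1/pUC-type origin under ampicillin selection (AmpR with its bla promoter). The backbone also retains small remnants of f1 ori, lac regulatory sequence and a bom fragment.

The payload is the human VPS35L open reading frame (also known as C16orf62), derived from the Human ORFeome collection and carrying an alanine-to-threonine substitution at residue 830. It sits between attB1 and attB2 recombination sites left by the Gateway reaction. Transcription is driven by the CMV enhancer and promoter. Short matches to tet operator-containing promoters lie immediately downstream, which suggests a tetracycline-regulatable CMV/TetO arrangement, although the record does not state this explicitly. The ORF is fused at its C terminus to the MAC3-tag supplied by the backbone. The annotation detects a partial match to the BioID2 promiscuous biotin ligase in this region, consistent with a tag that includes a proximity-biotinylation module, and a bGH polyadenylation signal terminates the transcript.

Downstream is an FRT site directly followed by a hygromycin resistance gene and an SV40 poly(A) signal. No complete promoter is annotated upstream of HygR, only a small SV40 promoter fragment. This layout is typical of vectors designed for FLP-mediated integration into a genomic FRT landing site, where insertion activates hygromycin resistance and yields stable isogenic lines. The stated purpose is expression of MAC3-tagged VPS35L(A830T) in mammalian cells, and the associated work concerns the structure and interactions of the human Commander complex.
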