Addgene plasmid #209693: MAC3_C_VPS35L(A830T)
Purpose: Expresses MAC3-tagged VPS35L(A830T) in mammalian cells
Depositing lab: Markku Varjosalo. Depositing organization: University of Helsinki, Institute of Biotechnology. Publication: Structure and interactions of the endogenous human Commander complex. Laulumaa S, Kumpula EP, Huiskonen JT, Varjosalo M. Nat Struct Mol Biol. 2024 Jun;31(6):925-938. doi: 10.1038/s41594-024-01246-1. Epub 2024 Mar 8. PubMed 38459129.
Backbone
  Vector backbone: MAC3-tag_C (Plasmid #185481)
  Backbone manufacturer: Markku Varjosalo lab
  Backbone size w/o insert (bp): 5876
  Total vector size (bp): 8778
  Vector type: Mammalian Expression
Growth in bacteria
  Bacterial resistance: Ampicillin, 100 μg/mL
  Growth temperature: 37°C
  Growth strain: DH5alpha
  Copy number: High Copy
Gene/Insert
  Gene/Insert name: VPS35L
  Species: H. sapiens (human)
  Insert size (bp): 2902
  Mutation: A830T, changed Alanine 830 to Threonine
  GenBank ID: NM_020314
  Entrez Gene: VPS35L (a.k.a. C16orf62, EC97, RTSC3)
  Tag / fusion protein: MAC3-tag (C terminal on backbone)
  Cloning method: Gateway Cloning
  Sequencing primers: 5′ TGT AAA ACG ACG GCC AGT; 3′ CAG GAA ACA GCT ATG ACC
Resource information
  A portion of this plasmid was derived from a plasmid made by: Human ORFeome collection
Terms and licenses: Academic/Nonprofit Terms; Industry Terms: Not Available to Industry
Depositor comments: Please visit https://doi.org/10.1101/2023.04.03.535349 for bioRxiv preprint.
How to cite: MAC3_C_VPS35L(A830T) was a gift from Markku Varjosalo (Addgene plasmid # 209693 ; http://n2t.net/addgene:209693 ; RRID:Addgene_209693)
